Addgene plasmid #176114: SspB-HaloTag-DHPH-TIAM1
Purpose: Heterodimerization with iLID, Rac1 activation
Depositing lab: Dorus Gadella. Publication: Opto-RhoGEFs, an optimized optogenetic toolbox to reversibly control Rho GTPase activity on a global to subcellular scale, enabling precise control over vascular endothelial barrier strength. Mahlandt EK, Palacios Martinez S, Arts JJG, Tol S, van Buul JD, Goedhart J. Elife. 2023 Jul 14;12:RP84364. doi: 10.7554/eLife.84364. PubMed 37449837.
Backbone
  Vector backbone: pEGFP-C1
  Backbone manufacturer: Clontech
  Vector type: Mammalian Expression
Growth in bacteria
  Bacterial resistance: Kanamycin, 50 μg/mL
  Growth temperature: 37°C
  Growth strain: DH5alpha
  Copy number: High Copy
Gene/Insert
  Gene/Insert name: TIAM1
  Species: H. sapiens (human)
  Entrez Gene: TIAM1 (a.k.a. NEDLDS, TIAM-1)
  Cloning method: Restriction Enzyme; 5′ cloning site Unknown (unknown if destroyed)
Terms and licenses: Academic/Nonprofit Terms; Industry Terms: Not Available to Industry
Depositor comments: Please visit https://doi.org/10.1101/2022.10.17.512253 for bioRxiv preprint.
How to cite: SspB-HaloTag-DHPH-TIAM1 was a gift from Dorus Gadella (Addgene plasmid # 176114 ; http://n2t.net/addgene:176114 ; RRID:Addgene_176114)
