[The description below was written by a language model from this plasmid's Addgene catalogue record and pLannotate feature annotations shown in this document.]
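Description:
SspB-HaloTag-DHPH-TIAM1 is a 6.3 kb mammalian expression plasmid built on the Clontech pEGFP-C1 backbone, in which the original fluorescent protein position is occupied by a three-part fusion protein. It replicates in E. coli from a high-copy ColE1/pUC-type origin and also carries an f1 phage origin. A single NeoR/KanR (Tn5 aminoglycoside phosphotransferase) gene serves for selection in both hosts. The bacterial bla promoter drives it for kanamycin resistance, and the SV40 enhancer/early promoter, paired with an HSV TK polyadenylation signal, drives it for G418 selection in mammalian cells. Short annotated matches to ble, the bGH poly(A) signal and SV40 large T antigen appear to be backbone remnants rather than functional elements.

The payload is expressed from the human CMV immediate-early enhancer and promoter and terminated by the SV40 poly(A) signal. The open reading frame begins with an SspB fragment, the binding partner of the light-switchable iLID module. Next comes a dehalogenase-derived sequence corresponding to HaloTag, which allows covalent labelling with chloroalkane dye ligands for visualization. The fusion ends with a fragment of human TIAM1 that the construct name identifies as the catalytic DH-PH guanine nucleotide exchange domains.

According to the record, the construct is intended for heterodimerization with iLID and activation of Rac1. It belongs to an optogenetic RhoGEF toolbox in which illumination recruits the SspB-tagged GEF domain to a separately expressed iLID anchor. This gives reversible control of Rho GTPase activity at global to subcellular scale, applied for example to studies of endothelial barrier strength. The iLID partner is not encoded on this plasmid, and the 5′ cloning site is recorded as unknown.
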