Features (pLannotate 1.2.2; 16 found; start..end, strand, type, name):
     61..364     +  enhancer       CMV enhancer: human cytomegalovirus immediate early enhancer
    365..568     +  promoter       CMV promoter: human cytomegalovirus (CMV) immediate early promoter
    604..933     +  CDS            sspB (fragment): SSPB_HAEIN - Experimental evidence at protein level: Swiss-Prot protein existence level 1. Also stimulates degradation of the N-terminus of RseA (residues 1-108, alone or in complex with sigma-E) by ClpX-ClpP in a non-ssrA-mediated fashion. From Haemophilus influenzae (strain ATCC 51907 / DSM 11121 / KW20 / Rd).
    955..1833    +  CDS            dhaA: DHAA_PSEPV - Experimental evidence at protein level: Swiss-Prot protein existence level 1. Catalyzes hydrolytic cleavage of carbon-halogen bonds in halogenated aliphatic compounds, leading to the formation of the corresponding primary alcohols, halide ions and protons. Has a broad substrate specificity, as it is able to dehalogenate mono- and di- chlorinated and brominated alkanes (up to at least C10), and the two isomers of 1,3-dichloropropene to 3-chloroallyl alcohol; the highest activity was found with 1,2-dibromoethane, while no activity was observed with the analog 1,2-dichloroethane. Fro
   1861..2979    +  CDS            TIAM1 (fragment): TIAM1_HUMAN - Experimental evidence at protein level: Swiss-Prot protein existence level 1. Guanyl-nucleotide exchange factor that activates RHO-like proteins and connects extracellular signals to cytoskeletal activities. Activates RAC1, CDC42, and to a lesser extent RHOA and their downstream signaling to regulate processes like cell adhesion and cell migration. From Homo sapiens (Human).
   2983..3008    +  misc_feature   MCS (fragment): multiple cloning site
   3020..3104    +  CDS            large T antigen (fragment): large T antigen from SV40 (simian virus 40)
   3127..3248    +  polyA_signal   SV40 poly(A) signal: SV40 polyadenylation signal
   3282..3710    -  rep_origin     f1 ori (sequence partly withheld): f1 bacteriophage origin of replication; arrow indicates direction of (+) strand synthesis
   3737..3841    +  promoter       AmpR promoter: bla
   3843..4200    +  promoter       SV40 promoter: SV40 enhancer and early promoter
   4235..5029    +  CDS            NeoR/KanR: aminoglycoside phosphotransferase from Tn5; aph(3')-II (or nptII); confers resistance to neomycin, kanamycin, and G418 (Geneticin®)
   5050..5202    +  CDS            ble (fragment): BLE_KLEPN - Experimental evidence at protein level: Swiss-Prot protein existence level 1. Binding protein with a strong affinity to the bleomycin family of antibiotics. Binds to CL990; an antimitotic-antibiotic compound. From Klebsiella pneumoniae.
   5261..5308    +  polyA_signal   HSV TK poly(A) signal: herpes simplex virus thymidine kinase polyadenylation signal (Cole and Stacy, 1985)
   5399..5415    -  polyA_signal   bGH poly(A) signal (fragment): bovine growth hormone polyadenylation signal
   5637..6225    +  rep_origin     ori: high-copy-number ColE1/pMB1/pBR322/pUC origin of replication
>Addgene plasmid #176114 | SspB-HaloTag-DHPH-TIAM1 | addgene full sequence | sequence record 346371 | Addgene NGS Result
TAGTTATTAATAGTAATCAATTACGGGGTCATTAGTTCATAGCCCATATATGGAGTTCCGCGTTACATAA
CTTACGGTAAATGGCCCGCCTGGCTGACCGCCCAACGACCCCCGCCCATTGACGTCAATAATGACGTATG
TTCCCATAGTAACGCCAATAGGGACTTTCCATTGACGTCAATGGGTGGAGTATTTACGGTAAACTGCCCA
CTTGGCAGTACATCAAGTGTATCATATGCCAAGTACGCCCCCTATTGACGTCAATGACGGTAAATGGCCC
GCCTGGCATTATGCCCAGTACATGACCTTATGGGACTTTCCTACTTGGCAGTACATCTACGTATTAGTCA
TCGCTATTACCATGGTGATGCGGTTTTGGCAGTACATCAATGGGCGTGGATAGCGGTTTGACTCACGGGG
ATTTCCAAGTCTCCACCCCATTGACGTCAATGGGAGTTTGTTTTGGCACCAAAATCAACGGGACTTTCCA
AAATGTCGTAACAACTCCGCCCCATTGACGCAAATGGGCGGTAGGCGTGTACGGTGGGAGGTCTATATAA
GCAGAGCTGGTTTAGTGAACCGTCAGATCCGCTAGCCACCATGAGCTCCCCGAAACGCCCTAAGCTGCTG
CGTGAATATTACGATTGGCTGGTTGATAACAGCTTTACCCCATATCTGGTGGTGGATGCCACATACCTGG
GCGTGAACGTGCCCGTGGAGTATGTGAAAGACGGTCAGATCGTGCTGAATCTGTCTGCAAGTGCGACCGG
CAACCTGCAACTGACAAATGATTTTATCCAGTTCAACGCCCGCTTTAAGGGCGTGTCTCGTGAACTGTAT
ATCCCGATGGGTGCCGCTCTGGCCATTTACGCTCGCGAGAACGGCGATGGTGTGATGTTCGAACCAGAAG
AAATCTATGACGAGCTGAATATTGGTAGTGGACCGGTCGCCACCATGGCCGAGATCGGCACCGGCTTCCC
CTTCGACCCCCACTACGTGGAGGTGCTGGGCGAGCGCATGCACTACGTTGACGTGGGCCCCCGCGACGGC
ACCCCCGTGCTGTTCCTGCACGGCAACCCCACCAGCAGCTACGTGTGGCGCAACATCATCCCCCACGTGG
CCCCCACCCACCGCACTATCGCCCCCGACCTGATCGGCATGGGCAAGAGCGACAAGCCCGACCTGGGCTA
CTTCTTCGACGACCACGTGCGCTTCATGGACGCCTTCATCGAGGCCCTGGGCCTGGAGGAGGTGGTGCTG
GTGATCCACGACTGGGGCAGCGCCCTGGGCTTCCACTGGGCCAAGCGCAACCCCGAGCGCGTGAAGGGCA
TCGCCTTCATGGAGTTCATCCGCCCCATCCCCACCTGGGACGAGTGGCCCGAGTTCGCCCGCGAGACCTT
CCAGGCCTTCCGCACCACCGACGTGGGCCGCAAGCTGATCATCGACCAGAACGTGTTCATCGAGGGCACC
CTGCCCATGGGCGTGGTGCGCCCCCTGACCGAGGTGGAGATGGACCACTACCGCGAGCCCTTCCTGAACC
CCGTGGACCGCGAGCCCCTGTGGCGCTTCCCCAACGAGCTGCCCATCGCCGGCGAGCCCGCCAACATCGT
GGCCCTGGTGGAGGAGTACATGGACTGGCTGCACCAGAGCCCCGTGCCCAAGCTGCTGTTCTGGGGCACC
CCCGGCGTGCTGATCCCCCCCGCCGAGGCCGCCCGCCTGGCCAAGAGCCTGCCCAACGTTAAGGCCGTGG
ACATCGGCCCCGGCCTGAACCTGCTCCAGGAGGACAACCCCGACCTGATCGGCAGCGAGATCGCCCGCTG
GCTGAGCACCCTGGAGATCAGCGGCGTGTACAAGTCCGGACTCAGATCTCGAGAACAGCTGTCGGATGCG
GATAAGCTGCGCAAGGTGATCTGTGAACTGCTGGAGACTGAACGCACCTATGTGAAAGACTTAAACTGCC
TCATGGAGAGATACCTGAAGCCCCTTCAGAAGGAGACCTTTCTCACCCAGGATGAGCTTGATGTACTTTT
TGGAAATTTAACCGAAATGGTGGAGTTTCAAGTCGAGTTCCTTAAGACTCTAGAAGATGGAGTAAGACTG
GTCCCTGACTTGGAAAAGCTGGAGAAGGTTGACCAGTTCAAGAAAGTGCTCTTCTCTCTGGGGGGATCCT
TCCTGTACTACGCGGACCGCTTCAAGCTCTACAGTGCCTTCTGTGCGAGCCACACAAAAGTCCCCAAGGT
CCTGGTGAAAGCCAAGACGGACACAGCCTTCAAGGCGTTCCTCGATGCCCAGAACCCGAGGCAGCAGCAC
TCATCCACGCTGGAGTCTTACCTCATCAAGCCCATCCAGAGGGTCCTCAAGTACCCGCTTCTGCTCAGGG
AGCTGTTTGCGCTGACCGATGCGGAGAGCGAGGAACACTACCACCTGGACGTGGCCATCAAGACTATGAA
CAAGGTCGCCAGTCACATCAATGAGATGCAGAAGATCCACGAAGAGTTTGGTGCCGTGTTTGACCAGCTG
ATTGCTGAGCAGACGGGAGAGAAGAAAGAGGTTGCAGATCTGAGCATGGGTGACCTGCTCTTGCACACCA
GCGTCATCTGGCTGAACCCACCCGCCTCACTGGGAAAGTGGAAAAAGGAGCCAGAATTAGCAGCCTTCGT
CTTCAAAACGGCCGTGGTCCTTGTATATAAAGACGGTTCCAAGCAGAAGAAGAAACTTGTTGGCTCTCAC
AGGCTGTCAATCTACGAGGAGTGGGACCCCTTCCGGTTTCGCCACATGATCCCTACCGAAGCTTTGCAGG
TCCGAGCTCTGCCCAGTGCAGATGCAGAGGCAAATGCGGTATGCGAAATTGTCCACGTGAAATCAGAGTC
AGAAGGGAGGCCCGAGCGGGTTTTCCACCTCTGCTGCAGTTCCCCAGAGAGCAGAAAGGACTTTCTGAAG
TCTGTGCATTCGATCCTGCGAGATAAACACAGAAGACAGTAAGGTACCGCGGGCCCGGGATCCACCGGAT
CTAGATAACTGATCATAATCAGCCATACCACATTTGTAGAGGTTTTACTTGCTTTAAAAAACCTCCCACA
CCTCCCCCTGAACCTGAAACATAAAATGAATGCAATTGTTGTTGTTAACTTGTTTATTGCAGCTTATAAT
GGTTACAAATAAAGCAATAGCATCACAAATTTCACAAATAAAGCATTTTTTTCACTGCATTCTAGTTGTG
GTTTGTCCAAACTCATCAATGTATCTTAAGGCGTAAATTGTAAGCGTTAATATTTTGTTAAAATTCGCGT
TAAATTTTTGTTAAATCAGCTCATTTTTTAACCAATAGGCCGAAATCGGCAAAATCCCTTATAAATCAAA
AGAATAGACCGAGATAGGGT
[37 nt withheld, positions 3381-3417]
AAAGAACGTGGACTCCAACGTCAAAGG
[49 nt withheld, positions 3445-3493]
T
[91 nt withheld, positions 3495-3585]
G
[124 nt withheld, positions 3587-3710]
CAGGTGGCACTTTTCGGGGAAATGTGCGCGGAACCCCTATTTGTTTATTTTTCTAAATACATTCAAATAT
GTATCCGCTCATGAGACAATAACCCTGATAAATGCTTCAATAATATTGAAAAAGGAAGAGTCCTGAGGCG
GAAAGAACCAGCTGTGGAATGTGTGTCAGTTAGGGTGTGGAAAGTCCCCAGGCTCCCCAGCAGGCAGAAG
TATGCAAAGCATGCATCTCAATTAGTCAGCAACCAGGTGTGGAAAGTCCCCAGGCTCCCCAGCAGGCAGA
AGTATGCAAAGCATGCATCTCAATTAGTCAGCAACCATAGTCCCGCCCCTAACTCCGCCCATCCCGCCCC
TAACTCCGCCCAGTTCCGCCCATTCTCCGCCCCATGGCTGACTAATTTTTTTTATTTATGCAGAGGCCGA
GGCCGCCTCGGCCTCTGAGCTATTCCAGAAGTAGTGAGGAGGCTTTTTTGGAGGCCTAGGCTTTTGCAAA
GATCGATCAAGAGACAGGATGAGGATCGTTTCGCATGATTGAACAAGATGGATTGCACGCAGGTTCTCCG
GCCGCTTGGGTGGAGAGGCTATTCGGCTATGACTGGGCACAACAGACAATCGGCTGCTCTGATGCCGCCG
TGTTCCGGCTGTCAGCGCAGGGGCGCCCGGTTCTTTTTGTCAAGACCGACCTGTCCGGTGCCCTGAATGA
ACTGCAAGACGAGGCAGCGCGGCTATCGTGGCTGGCCACGACGGGCGTTCCTTGCGCAGCTGTGCTCGAC
GTTGTCACTGAAGCGGGAAGGGACTGGCTGCTATTGGGCGAAGTGCCGGGGCAGGATCTCCTGTCATCTC
ACCTTGCTCCTGCCGAGAAAGTATCCATCATGGCTGATGCAATGCGGCGGCTGCATACGCTTGATCCGGC
TACCTGCCCATTCGACCACCAAGCGAAACATCGCATCGAGCGAGCACGTACTCGGATGGAAGCCGGTCTT
GTCGATCAGGATGATCTGGACGAAGAGCATCAGGGGCTCGCGCCAGCCGAACTGTTCGCCAGGCTCAAGG
CGAGCATGCCCGACGGCGAGGATCTCGTCGTGACCCATGGCGATGCCTGCTTGCCGAATATCATGGTGGA
AAATGGCCGCTTTTCTGGATTCATCGACTGTGGCCGGCTGGGTGTGGCGGACCGCTATCAGGACATAGCG
TTGGCTACCCGTGATATTGCTGAAGAGCTTGGCGGCGAATGGGCTGACCGCTTCCTCGTGCTTTACGGTA
TCGCCGCTCCCGATTCGCAGCGCATCGCCTTCTATCGCCTTCTTGACGAGTTCTTCTGAGCGGGACTCTG
GGGTTCGAAATGACCGACCAAGCGACGCCCAACCTGCCATCACGAGATTTCGATTCCACCGCCGCCTTCT
ATGAAAGGTTGGGCTTCGGAATCGTTTTCCGGGACGCCGGCTGGATGATCCTCCAGCGCGGGGATCTCAT
GCTGGAGTTCTTCGCCCACCCTAGGGGGAGGCTAACTGAAACACGGAAGGAGACAATACCGGAAGGAACC
CGCGCTATGACGGCAATAAAAAGACAGAATAAAACGCACGGTGTTGGGTCGTTTGTTCATAAACGCGGGG
TTCGGTCCCAGGGCTGGCACTCTGTCGATACCCCACCGAGACCCCATTGGGGCCAATACGCCCGCGTTTC
TTCCTTTTCCCCACCCCACCCCCCAAGTTCGGGTGAAGGCCCAGGGCTCGCAGCCAACGTCGGGGCGGCA
GGCCCTGCCATAGCCTCAGGTTACTCATATATACTTTAGATTGATTTAAAACTTCATTTTTAATTTAAAA
GGATCTAGGTGAAGATCCTTTTTGATAATCTCATGACCAAAATCCCTTAACGTGAGTTTTCGTTCCACTG
AGCGTCAGACCCCGTAGAAAAGATCAAAGGATCTTCTTGAGATCCTTTTTTTCTGCGCGTAATCTGCTGC
TTGCAAACAAAAAAACCACCGCTACCAGCGGTGGTTTGTTTGCCGGATCAAGAGCTACCAACTCTTTTTC
CGAAGGTAACTGGCTTCAGCAGAGCGCAGATACCAAATACTGTTCTTCTAGTGTAGCCGTAGTTAGGCCA
CCACTTCAAGAACTCTGTAGCACCGCCTACATACCTCGCTCTGCTAATCCTGTTACCAGTGGCTGCTGCC
AGTGGCGATAAGTCGTGTCTTACCGGGTTGGACTCAAGACGATAGTTACCGGATAAGGCGCAGCGGTCGG
GCTGAACGGGGGGTTCGTGCACACAGCCCAGCTTGGAGCGAACGACCTACACCGAACTGAGATACCTACA
GCGTGAGCTATGAGAAAGCGCCACGCTTCCCGAAGGGAGAAAGGCGGACAGGTATCCGGTAAGCGGCAGG
GTCGGAACAGGAGAGCGCACGAGGGAGCTTCCAGGGGGAAACGCCTGGTATCTTTATAGTCCTGTCGGGT
TTCGCCACCTCTGACTTGAGCGTCGATTTTTGTGATGCTCGTCAGGGGGGCGGAGCCTATGGAAAAACGC
CAGCAACGCGGCCTTTTTACGGTTCCTGGCCTTTTGCTGGCCTTTTGCTCACATGTTCTTTCCTGCGTTA
TCCCCTGATTCTGTGGATAACCGTATTACCGCCATGCAT
